Addgene plasmid #141671: TFORF0718
Purpose: Lentiviral vector for overexpressing transcription factor ORFs with unique 24-bp barcodes. Barcodes facilitate identification of transcription factors in pooled screens.
Depositing lab: Feng Zhang. Depositing organization: Broad Institute. Publication: A transcription factor atlas of directed differentiation. Joung J, Ma S, Tay T, Geiger-Schuller KR, Kirchgatterer PC, Verdine VK, Guo B, Arias-Garcia MA, Allen WE, Singh A, Kuksenko O, Abudayyeh OO, Gootenberg JS, Fu Z, Macrae RK, Buenrostro JD, Regev A, Zhang F. Cell. 2023 Jan 5;186(1):209-229.e26. doi: 10.1016/j.cell.2022.11.026. PubMed 36608654.
Backbone
  Vector backbone: pLX_TRC317
  Backbone manufacturer: Broad Institute Genetic Perturbation Platform
  Backbone size w/o insert (bp): 8264
  Vector type: Mammalian Expression, Lentiviral
  Selectable markers: Puromycin
Growth in bacteria
  Bacterial resistance: Ampicillin, 100 μg/mL
  Growth temperature: 37°C
  Growth strain: NEB Stable
  Copy number: High Copy
Gene/Insert
  Gene/Insert name: TEF
  Species: H. sapiens (human)
  Insert size (bp): 1013
  Entrez Gene: TEF (a.k.a. CTA-223H9.6)
  Promoter: EF1a
  Cloning method: Unknown
  Sequencing primers: 5′ GGGTGGAGACTGAAGTTAGGCCAG; 3′ CACATAGCGTAAAAGGAGCAACATAG
Terms and licenses: Academic/Nonprofit Terms; Industry Terms: Not Available to Industry
Depositor comments: NM_003216,ENST00000266304 . The transcription factor ORF portion of this plasmid was synthesized by Genewiz. Please test multiple small colonies in case of plasmid recombination. To make this collection available in a timely manner, a portion of this collection was not fully sequenced by Addgene. If an Addgene verified full plasmid sequence is not available, please contact us prior to placing an order to request the full sequence.
How to cite: TFORF0718 was a gift from Feng Zhang (Addgene plasmid # 141671 ; http://n2t.net/addgene:141671 ; RRID:Addgene_141671)
