[The description below was written by a language model from this plasmid's Addgene catalogue record and pLannotate feature annotations shown in this document.]
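Description:
TFORF0718 is a lentiviral mammalian expression plasmid built on the pLX_TRC317 backbone and carrying the human transcription factor TEF as its open reading frame. It belongs to a barcoded transcription factor ORF collection in which each clone carries a unique 24-bp barcode, so that the overexpressed factor can be identified in pooled screens. In bacteria the plasmid replicates from a high-copy ColE1/pUC-type origin and is selected with ampicillin through the β-lactamase gene. An f1 origin and remnants of a lac/lacZα cloning region flanked by T7 and T3 promoters are also present in the backbone.

The viral portion has a third-generation, self-inactivating layout. An RSV promoter drives a truncated HIV-1 5' LTR, followed by the Ψ packaging signal with a gag fragment, the Rev response element for Rev-dependent export of the genomic RNA, a cPPT/CTS element, and a ΔU3 3' LTR followed by an SV40 polyadenylation signal. Within the proviral region, an SV40 early promoter expresses puromycin N-acetyltransferase for selecting transduced cells. Downstream, the strong constitutive EF-1α promoter drives the TEF coding sequence, annotated at about 0.9 kb within a catalogued insert of about 1 kb. A WPRE downstream of the ORF enhances transcript stability and expression. The barcode itself is not annotated in the feature table; a short U6-promoter-like fragment lies between the ORF and the WPRE, but its role is not stated.

The ORF portion was synthesized, and the depositor notes that the plasmid can recombine during propagation, as is common for LTR-containing vectors. The construct is used to produce lentivirus for stable TEF overexpression, singly or in pooled transcription factor screens such as directed differentiation studies.
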