Features (pLannotate 1.2.2; 31 found; start..end, strand, type, name):
      5..231     +  promoter       RSV promoter: Rous sarcoma virus enhancer/promoter
    232..412     +  LTR            5' LTR (truncated): truncated 5' long terminal repeat (LTR) from HIV-1
    459..584     +  misc_feature   HIV-1 Ψ: packaging signal of human immunodeficiency virus type 1
    568..931     +  CDS            HIV-1 gag (fragment): gag protein from human immunodeficiency virus 1; gag
   1077..1310    +  misc_feature   RRE: The Rev response element (RRE) of HIV-1 allows for Rev-dependent mRNA export from the nucleus to the cytoplasm.
   1687..1713    +  CDS            Rev (fragment): human immunodeficiency virus 1 (HIV-1) Rev protein; rev; enhances nuclear export of unspliced and incompletely spliced viral mRNAs
   1720..1743    +  promoter       SV40 promoter (fragment): SV40 early promoter
   1744..1815    +  promoter       SV40 promoter (fragment): SV40 enhancer and early promoter
   1839..1974    +  rep_origin     SV40 ori: SV40 origin of replication
   2020..2616    +  CDS            PuroR (fragment): puromycin N-acetyltransferase; pac from Streptomyces; confers resistance to puromycin
   2665..2782    +  misc_feature   cPPT/CTS: central polypurine tract and central termination sequence of HIV-1
   2847..2913    +  CDS            small t antigen (fragment): SV40 (simian virus 40) small t antigen
   2920..4098    +  promoter       EF-1α promoter: strong constitutive promoter for human elongation factor EF-1α
   4115..5023    +  CDS            TEF: TEF_HUMAN - Also known as KIAA1655. Experimental evidence at protein level: Swiss-Prot protein existence level 1. Transcription factor that binds to and transactivates the TSHB promoter. Binds to a minimal DNA-binding sequence 5'- [TC][AG][AG]TTA[TC][AG]-3'. From Homo sapiens (Human).
   5039..5092    +  promoter       U6 promoter (fragment): RNA polymerase III promoter for human U6 snRNA
   5134..5722    +  misc_feature   WPRE: woodchuck hepatitis virus posttranscriptional regulatory element
   5773..5792    +  misc_feature   cPPT/CTS (fragment): central polypurine tract and central termination sequence of HIV-1
   5794..6027    +  LTR            3' LTR (ΔU3): self-inactivating 3' long terminal repeat (LTR) from HIV-1
   6105..6226    +  polyA_signal   SV40 poly(A) signal: SV40 polyadenylation signal
   6266..6401    +  rep_origin     SV40 ori: SV40 origin of replication
   6422..6440    -  promoter       T7 promoter: promoter for bacteriophage T7 RNA polymerase
   6448..6603    +  CDS            lacZα (fragment): LacZα fragment of β-galactosidase; lacZ fragment
   6608..7036    +  rep_origin     f1 ori (sequence partly withheld): f1 bacteriophage origin of replication; arrow indicates direction of (+) strand synthesis
   7089..7193    +  promoter       AmpR promoter: bla
   7194..8054    +  CDS            AmpR: β-lactamase; bla; confers resistance to ampicillin, carbenicillin, and related antibiotics
   8225..8813    +  rep_origin     ori: high-copy-number ColE1/pMB1/pBR322/pUC origin of replication
   8996..9088    +  CDS            lacI (fragment): lac repressor; lacI; The lac repressor binds to the lac operator to inhibit transcription in E. coli. This inhibition can be relieved by adding lactose or isopropyl-β-D-thiogalactopyranoside (IPTG).
   9101..9122    +  protein_bind   CAP binding site: CAP binding activates transcription in the presence of cAMP. E. coli catabolite activator protein
   9137..9167    +  promoter       lac promoter: promoter for the E. coli lac operon
   9175..9191    +  protein_bind   lac operator: The lac repressor binds to the lac operator to inhibit transcription in E. coli. This inhibition can be relieved by adding lactose or isopropyl-β-D-thiogalactopyranoside (IPTG). lac repressor encoded by lacI
   9236..9254    +  promoter       T3 promoter: promoter for bacteriophage T3 RNA polymerase
>Addgene plasmid #141671 | TFORF0718 | addgene full sequence | sequence record 391482 | Addgene NGS Result
TTAATGTAGTCTTATGCAATACTCTTGTAGTCTTGCAACATGGTAACGATGAGTTAGCAACATGCCTTAC
AAGGAGAGAAAAAGCACCGTGCATGCCGATTGGTGGAAGTAAGGTGGTACGATCGTGCCTTATTAGGAAG
GCAACAGACGGGTCTGACATGGATTGGACGAACCACTGAATTGCCGCATTGCAGAGATATTGTATTTAAG
TGCCTAGCTCGATACATAAACGGGTCTCTCTGGTTAGACCAGATCTGAGCCTGGGAGCTCTCTGGCTAAC
TAGGGAACCCACTGCTTAAGCCTCAATAAAGCTTGCCTTGAGTGCTTCAAGTAGTGTGTGCCCGTCTGTT
GTGTGACTCTGGTAACTAGAGATCCCTCAGACCCTTTTAGTCAGTGTGGAAAATCTCTAGCAGTGGCGCC
CGAACAGGGACTTGAAAGCGAAAGGGAAACCAGAGGAGCTCTCTCGACGCAGGACTCGGCTTGCTGAAGC
GCGCACGGCAAGAGGCGAGGGGCGGCGACTGGTGAGTACGCCAAAAATTTTGACTAGCGGAGGCTAGAAG
GAGAGAGATGGGTGCGAGAGCGTCAGTATTAAGCGGGGGAGAATTAGATCGCGATGGGAAAAAATTCGGT
TAAGGCCAGGGGGAAAGAAAAAATATAAATTAAAACATATAGTATGGGCAAGCAGGGAGCTAGAACGATT
CGCAGTTAATCCTGGCCTGTTAGAAACATCAGAAGGCTGTAGACAAATACTGGGACAGCTACAACCATCC
CTTCAGACAGGATCAGAAGAACTTAGATCATTATATAATACAGTAGCAACCCTCTATTGTGTGCATCAAA
GGATAGAGATAAAAGACACCAAGGAAGCTTTAGACAAGATAGAGGAAGAGCAAAACAAAAGTAAGACCAC
CGCACAGCAAGCGGCCGCTGATCTTCAGACCTGGAGGAGGAGATATGAGGGACAATTGGAGAAGTGAATT
ATATAAATATAAAGTAGTAAAAATTGAACCATTAGGAGTAGCACCCACCAAGGCAAAGAGAAGAGTGGTG
CAGAGAGAAAAAAGAGCAGTGGGAATAGGAGCTTTGTTCCTTGGGTTCTTGGGAGCAGCAGGAAGCACTA
TGGGCGCAGCGTCAATGACGCTGACGGTACAGGCCAGACAATTATTGTCTGGTATAGTGCAGCAGCAGAA
CAATTTGCTGAGGGCTATTGAGGCGCAACAGCATCTGTTGCAACTCACAGTCTGGGGCATCAAGCAGCTC
CAGGCAAGAATCCTGGCTGTGGAAAGATACCTAAAGGATCAACAGCTCCTGGGGATTTGGGGTTGCTCTG
GAAAACTCATTTGCACCACTGCTGTGCCTTGGAATGCTAGTTGGAGTAATAAATCTCTGGAACAGATTTG
GAATCACACGACCTGGATGGAGTGGGACAGAGAAATTAACAATTACACAAGCTTAATACACTCCTTAATT
GAAGAATCGCAAAACCAGCAAGAAAAGAATGAACAAGAATTATTGGAATTAGATAAATGGGCAAGTTTGT
GGAATTGGTTTAACATAACAAATTGGCTGTGGTATATAAAATTATTCATAATGATAGTAGGAGGCTTGGT
AGGTTTAAGAATAGTTTTTGCTGTACTTTCTATAGTGAATAGAGTTAGGCAGGGATATTCACCATTATCG
TTTCAGACCCACCTCCCAACCCCGAGGGGACCCATGCATTGCATCTCAATTAGTCAGCAACCAGGTGTGG
AAAGTCCCCAGGCTCCCCAGCAGGCAGAAGTATGCAAAGCATGCGTCTCAATTAGTCAGCAACCATAGTC
CCGCCCCTAACTCCGCCCATCCCGCCCCTAACTCCGCCCAGTTCCGCCCATTCTCCGCCCCATGGCTGAC
TAATTTTTTTTATTTATGCAGAGGCCGAGGCCGCCTCGGCCTCTGAGCTATTCCAGAAGTAGTGAGGAGG
CTTTTTTGGAGGCCTAGGCTTTTGCAAAAAGCTTTCTAGAGGTACCACCGGAGCTTACCATGACCGAGTA
CAAGCCCACGGTGCGCCTCGCCACCCGCGACGACGTCCCCAGGGCCGTACGCACCCTCGCCGCCGCGTTC
GCCGACTACCCCGCCACGCGCCACACCGTCGATCCGGACCGCCACATCGAGCGGGTCACCGAGCTGCAAG
AACTCTTCCTCACGCGCGTCGGGCTCGACATCGGCAAGGTGTGGGTCGCGGACGACGGCGCCGCCGTGGC
GGTCTGGACCACGCCGGAGAGCGTCGAAGCGGGGGCGGTGTTCGCCGAGATCGGCCCGCGCATGGCCGAG
TTGAGCGGTTCCCGGCTGGCCGCGCAGCAACAGATGGAAGGCCTCCTGGCGCCGCACCGGCCCAAGGAGC
CCGCGTGGTTCCTGGCCACCGTCGGCGTCTCGCCCGACCACCAGGGCAAGGGTCTGGGCAGCGCCGTCGT
GCTCCCCGGAGTGGAGGCGGCCGAGCGCGCCGGGGTGCCCGCCTTCCTGGAGACCTCCGCGCCCCGCAAC
CTCCCCTTCTACGAGCGGCTCGGCTTCACCGTCACCGCCGACGTCGAGGTGCCCGAAGGACCGCGCACCT
GGTGCATGACCCGCAAGCCCGGTGCCAGTTAACGAATTCTAGATCTTGAGACAAATGGCAGTATTCATCC
ACAATTTTAAAAGAAAAGGGGGGATTGGGGGGTACAGTGCAGGGGAAAGAATAGTAGACATAATAGCAAC
AGACATACAAACTAAAGAATTACAAAAACAAATTACAAAAATTCAAAATTTTCGGGTTTATTACAGGGAC
AGCAGAGATCCACTTTGGCGCCGGCTCGAGGCCTGCAGGTGCAAAGATGGATAAAGTTTTAAACAGAGAG
GAATCTTTGCAGCTAATGGACCTTCTAGGTCTTGAAAGGAGTGGGAATTGGCTCCGGTGCCCGTCAGTGG
GCAGAGCGCACATCGCCCACAGTCCCCGAGAAGTTGGGGGGAGGGGTCGGCAATTGAACCGGTGCCTAGA
GAAGGTGGCGCGGGGTAAACTGGGAAAGTGATGTCGTGTACTGGCTCCGCCTTTTTCCCGAGGGTGGGGG
AGAACCGTATATAAGTGCAGTAGTCGCCGTGAACGTTCTTTTTCGCAACGGGTTTGCCGCCAGAACACAG
GTAAGTGCCGTGTGTGGTTCCCGCGGGCCTGGCCTCTTTACGGGTTATGGCCCTTGCGTGCCTTGAATTA
CTTCCACCTGGCTGCAGTACGTGATTCTTGATCCCGAGCTTCGGGTTGGAAGTGGGTGGGAGAGTTCGAG
GCCTTGCGCTTAAGGAGCCCCTTCGCCTCGTGCTTGAGTTGAGGCCTGGCCTGGGCGCTGGGGCCGCCGC
GTGCGAATCTGGTGGCACCTTCGCGCCTGTCTCGCTGCTTTCGATAAGTCTCTAGCCATTTAAAATTTTT
GATGACCTGCTGCGACGCTTTTTTTCTGGCAAGATAGTCTTGTAAATGCGGGCCAAGATCTGCACACTGG
TATTTCGGTTTTTGGGGCCGCGGGCGGCGACGGGGCCCGTGCGTCCCAGCGCACATGTTCGGCGAGGCGG
GGCCTGCGAGCGCGGCCACCGAGAATCGGACGGGGGTAGTCTCAAGCTGGCCGGCCTGCTCTGGTGCCTG
GCCTCGCGCCGCCGTGTATCGCCCCGCCCTGGGCGGCAAGGCTGGCCCGGTCGGCACCAGTTGCGTGAGC
GGAAAGATGGCCGCTTCCCGGCCCTGCTGCAGGGAGCTCAAAATGGAGGACGCGGCGCTCGGGAGAGCGG
GCGGGTGAGTCACCCACACAAAGGAAAAGGGCCTTTCCGTCCTCAGCCGTCGCTTCATGTGACTCCACGG
AGTACCGGGCGCCGTCCAGGCACCTCGATTAGTTCTCGAGCTTTTGGAGTACGTCGTCTTTAGGTTGGGG
GGAGGGGTTTTATGCGATGGAGTTTCCCCACACTGAGTGGGTGGAGACTGAAGTTAGGCCAGCTTGGCAC
TTGATGTAATTCTCCTTGGAATTTGCCCTTTTTGAGTTTGGATCTTGGTTCATTCTCAAGCCTCAGACAG
TGGTTCAAAGTTTTTTTCTTCCATTTCAGGTGTCGTGAGGCTAGCACCGCCACCATGTCCGACGCGGGCG
GCGGAAAGAAGCCGCCTGTGGACCCGCAGGCAGGACCCGGTCCGGGGCCGGGGCGCGCAGCTGGGGAAAG
GGGCCTGTCGGGGTCCTTCCCCCTGGTCCTGAAGAAGCTGATGGAGAACCCCCCGCGCGAGGCGCGCCTC
GATAAGGAAAAGGGGAAGGAAAAGCTGGAGGAGGACGAGGCCGCAGCCGCCAGCACCATGGCTGTCTCAG
CCTCCCTCATGCCACCCATCTGGGACAAGACCATCCCATATGATGGCGAATCTTTCCACCTGGAGTACAT
GGACCTGGATGAGTTCCTGCTGGAGAATGGCATCCCCGCCAGCCCCACCCACCTGGCCCACAACCTGCTG
CTGCCTGTAGCAGAGCTAGAAGGGAAGGAGTCTGCCAGCTCTTCCACAGCATCCCCACCATCCTCCTCCA
CTGCCATCTTTCAGCCCTCTGAAACCGTGTCCAGCACAGAATCTTCCCTGGAGAAGGAGAGGGAGACTCC
CAGTCCCATCGACCCCAATTGTGTGGAAGTGGATGTGAACTTCAATCCGGACCCCGCCGACCTGGTGCTC
TCCAGTGTGCCAGGCGGGGAGCTCTTCAACCCTCGGAAGCACAAGTTTGCTGAGGAGGACCTGAAGCCCC
AGCCTATGATCAAAAAGGCCAAGAAGGTCTTTGTCCCCGACGAGCAGAAGGATGAAAAGTACTGGACAAG
ACGCAAGAAGAACAACGTGGCAGCTAAACGGTCACGGGATGCCCGGCGCCTGAAAGAGAATCAGATCACC
ATCCGGGCAGCCTTCCTGGAGAAGGAGAACACAGCCCTGCGGACGGAGGTGGCCGAGCTACGCAAGGAGG
TGGGCAAGTGCAAGACCATCGTGTCCAAGTATGAGACCAAATACGGGCCCTTGTAGTAATGAACTAGTCC
GTAACTTGAAAGTATTTCGATTTCTTGGCTTTATATATCTTGTGGAAAGGACGAATTCCCAGATAGTCGC
TTTGAGCAACGCGTTAAGTCGACAATCAACCTCTGGATTACAAAATTTGTGAAAGATTGACTGGTATTCT
TAACTATGTTGCTCCTTTTACGCTATGTGGATACGCTGCTTTAATGCCTTTGTATCATGCTATTGCTTCC
CGTATGGCTTTCATTTTCTCCTCCTTGTATAAATCCTGGTTGCTGTCTCTTTATGAGGAGTTGTGGCCCG
TTGTCAGGCAACGTGGCGTGGTGTGCACTGTGTTTGCTGACGCAACCCCCACTGGTTGGGGCATTGCCAC
CACCTGTCAGCTCCTTTCCGGGACTTTCGCTTTCCCCCTCCCTATTGCCACGGCGGAACTCATCGCCGCC
TGCCTTGCCCGCTGCTGGACAGGGGCTCGGCTGTTGGGCACTGACAATTCCGTGGTGTTGTCGGGGAAAT
CATCGTCCTTTCCTTGGCTGCTCGCCTGTGTTGCCACCTGGATTCTGCGCGGGACGTCCTTCTGCTACGT
CCCTTCGGCCCTCAATCCAGCGGACCTTCCTTCCCGCGGCCTGCTGCCGGCTCTGCGGCCTCTTCCGCGT
CTTCGCCTTCGCCCTCAGACGAGTCGGATCTCCCTTTGGGCCGCCTCCCCGCGTCGACTTTAAGACCAAT
GACTTACAAGGCAGCTGTAGATCTTAGCCACTTTTTAAAAGAAAAGGGGGGACTGGAAGGGCTAATTCAC
TCCCAACGAAGACAAGATCTGCTTTTTGCTTGTACTGGGTCTCTCTGGTTAGACCAGATCTGAGCCTGGG
AGCTCTCTGGCTAACTAGGGAACCCACTGCTTAAGCCTCAATAAAGCTTGCCTTGAGTGCTTCAAGTAGT
GTGTGCCCGTCTGTTGTGTGACTCTGGTAACTAGAGATCCCTCAGACCCTTTTAGTCAGTGTGGAAAATC
TCTAGCAGTACGTATAGTAGTTCATGTCATCTTATTATTCAGTATTTATAACTTGCAAAGAAATGAATAT
CAGAGAGTGAGAGGAACTTGTTTATTGCAGCTTATAATGGTTACAAATAAAGCAATAGCATCACAAATTT
CACAAATAAAGCATTTTTTTCACTGCATTCTAGTTGTGGTTTGTCCAAACTCATCAATGTATCTTATCAT
GTCTGGCTCTAGCTATCCCGCCCCTAACTCCGCCCATCCCGCCCCTAACTCCGCCCAGTTCCGCCCATTC
TCCGCCCCATGGCTGACTAATTTTTTTTATTTATGCAGAGGCCGAGGCCGCCTCGGCCTCTGAGCTATTC
CAGAAGTAGTGAGGAGGCTTTTTTGGAGGCCTAGGGACGTACCCAATTCGCCCTATAGTGAGTCGTATTA
CGCGCGCTCACTGGCCGTCGTTTTACAACGTCGTGACTGGGAAAACCCTGGCGTTACCCAACTTAATCGC
CTTGCAGCACATCCCCCTTTCGCCAGCTGGCGTAATAGCGAAGAGGCCCGCACCGATCGCCCTTCCCAAC
AGTTGCGCAGCCTGAATGGCGAATGGG
[124 nt withheld, positions 6608-6731]
C
[91 nt withheld, positions 6733-6823]
A
[49 nt withheld, positions 6825-6873]
CCTTTGACGTTGGAGTCCACGTTCTTT
[37 nt withheld, positions 6901-6937]
ACCCTATCTCGGTCTATTCTTTTGATTTATAAGGGATTTTGCCGATTTCGGCCTATTGGTTAAAAAATGA
GCTGATTTAACAAAAATTTAACGCGAATTTTAACAAAATATTAACGCTTACAATTTAGGTGGCACTTTTC
GGGGAAATGTGCGCGGAACCCCTATTTGTTTATTTTTCTAAATACATTCAAATATGTATCCGCTCATGAG
ACAATAACCCTGATAAATGCTTCAATAATATTGAAAAAGGAAGAGTATGAGTATTCAACATTTCCGTGTC
GCCCTTATTCCCTTTTTTGCGGCATTTTGCCTTCCTGTTTTTGCTCACCCAGAAACGCTGGTGAAAGTAA
AAGATGCTGAAGATCAGTTGGGTGCACGAGTGGGTTACATCGAACTGGATCTCAACAGCGGTAAGATCCT
TGAGAGTTTTCGCCCCGAAGAACGTTTTCCAATGATGAGCACTTTTAAAGTTCTGCTATGTGGCGCGGTA
TTATCCCGTATTGACGCCGGGCAAGAGCAACTCGGTCGCCGCATACACTATTCTCAGAATGACTTGGTTG
AGTACTCACCAGTCACAGAAAAGCATCTTACGGATGGCATGACAGTAAGAGAATTATGCAGTGCTGCCAT
AACCATGAGTGATAACACTGCGGCCAACTTACTTCTGACAACGATCGGAGGACCGAAGGAGCTAACCGCT
TTTTTGCACAACATGGGGGATCATGTAACTCGCCTTGATCGTTGGGAACCGGAGCTGAATGAAGCCATAC
CAAACGACGAGCGTGACACCACGATGCCTGTAGCAATGGCAACAACGTTGCGCAAACTATTAACTGGCGA
ACTACTTACTCTAGCTTCCCGGCAACAATTAATAGACTGGATGGAGGCGGATAAAGTTGCAGGACCACTT
CTGCGCTCGGCCCTTCCGGCTGGCTGGTTTATTGCTGATAAATCTGGAGCCGGTGAGCGTGGGTCTCGCG
GTATCATTGCAGCACTGGGGCCAGATGGTAAGCCCTCCCGTATCGTAGTTATCTACACGACGGGGAGTCA
GGCAACTATGGATGAACGAAATAGACAGATCGCTGAGATAGGTGCCTCACTGATTAAGCATTGGTAACTG
TCAGACCAAGTTTACTCATATATACTTTAGATTGATTTAAAACTTCATTTTTAATTTAAAAGGATCTAGG
TGAAGATCCTTTTTGATAATCTCATGACCAAAATCCCTTAACGTGAGTTTTCGTTCCACTGAGCGTCAGA
CCCCGTAGAAAAGATCAAAGGATCTTCTTGAGATCCTTTTTTTCTGCGCGTAATCTGCTGCTTGCAAACA
AAAAAACCACCGCTACCAGCGGTGGTTTGTTTGCCGGATCAAGAGCTACCAACTCTTTTTCCGAAGGTAA
CTGGCTTCAGCAGAGCGCAGATACCAAATACTGTTCTTCTAGTGTAGCCGTAGTTAGGCCACCACTTCAA
GAACTCTGTAGCACCGCCTACATACCTCGCTCTGCTAATCCTGTTACCAGTGGCTGCTGCCAGTGGCGAT
AAGTCGTGTCTTACCGGGTTGGACTCAAGACGATAGTTACCGGATAAGGCGCAGCGGTCGGGCTGAACGG
GGGGTTCGTGCACACAGCCCAGCTTGGAGCGAACGACCTACACCGAACTGAGATACCTACAGCGTGAGCT
ATGAGAAAGCGCCACGCTTCCCGAAGGGAGAAAGGCGGACAGGTATCCGGTAAGCGGCAGGGTCGGAACA
GGAGAGCGCACGAGGGAGCTTCCAGGGGGAAACGCCTGGTATCTTTATAGTCCTGTCGGGTTTCGCCACC
TCTGACTTGAGCGTCGATTTTTGTGATGCTCGTCAGGGGGGCGGAGCCTATGGAAAAACGCCAGCAACGC
GGCCTTTTTACGGTTCCTGGCCTTTTGCTGGCCTTTTGCTCACATGTTCTTTCCTGCGTTATCCCCTGAT
TCTGTGGATAACCGTATTACCGCCTTTGAGTGAGCTGATACCGCTCGCCGCAGCCGAACGACCGAGCGCA
GCGAGTCAGTGAGCGAGGAAGCGGAAGAGCGCCCAATACGCAAACCGCCTCTCCCCGCGCGTTGGCCGAT
TCATTAATGCAGCTGGCACGACAGGTTTCCCGACTGGAAAGCGGGCAGTGAGCGCAACGCAATTAATGTG
AGTTAGCTCACTCATTAGGCACCCCAGGCTTTACACTTTATGCTTCCGGCTCGTATGTTGTGTGGAATTG
TGAGCGGATAACAATTTCACACAGGAAACAGCTATGACCATGATTACGCCAAGCGCGCAATTAACCCTCA
CTAAAGGGAACAAAAGCTGGAGCTGCAAGC
