>Addgene plasmid #141671 | TFORF0718 | depositor partial sequence | sequence record 277150 | Insert
ACCGCCACCATGTCCGACGCGGGCGGCGGAAAGAAGCCGCCTGTGGACCCGCAGGCAGGACCCGGTCCGG
GGCCGGGGCGCGCAGCTGGGGAAAGGGGCCTGTCGGGGTCCTTCCCCCTGGTCCTGAAGAAGCTGATGGA
GAACCCCCCGCGCGAGGCGCGCCTCGATAAGGAAAAGGGGAAGGAAAAGCTGGAGGAGGACGAGGCCGCA
GCCGCCAGCACCATGGCTGTCTCAGCCTCCCTCATGCCACCCATCTGGGACAAGACCATCCCATATGATG
GCGAATCTTTCCACCTGGAGTACATGGACCTGGATGAGTTCCTGCTGGAGAATGGCATCCCCGCCAGCCC
CACCCACCTGGCCCACAACCTGCTGCTGCCTGTAGCAGAGCTAGAAGGGAAGGAGTCTGCCAGCTCTTCC
ACAGCATCCCCACCATCCTCCTCCACTGCCATCTTTCAGCCCTCTGAAACCGTGTCCAGCACAGAATCTT
CCCTGGAGAAGGAGAGGGAGACTCCCAGTCCCATCGACCCCAATTGTGTGGAAGTGGATGTGAACTTCAA
TCCGGACCCCGCCGACCTGGTGCTCTCCAGTGTGCCAGGCGGGGAGCTCTTCAACCCTCGGAAGCACAAG
TTTGCTGAGGAGGACCTGAAGCCCCAGCCTATGATCAAAAAGGCCAAGAAGGTCTTTGTCCCCGACGAGC
AGAAGGATGAAAAGTACTGGACAAGACGCAAGAAGAACAACGTGGCAGCTAAACGGTCACGGGATGCCCG
GCGCCTGAAAGAGAATCAGATCACCATCCGGGCAGCCTTCCTGGAGAAGGAGAACACAGCCCTGCGGACG
GAGGTGGCCGAGCTACGCAAGGAGGTGGGCAAGTGCAAGACCATCGTGTCCAAGTATGAGACCAAATACG
GGCCCTTGTAGTAATGAACTAGTCCGTAACTTGAAAGTATTTCGATTTCTTGGCTTTATATATCTTGTGG
AAAGGACGAATTCCCAGATAGTCGCTTTGAGCA
