>Addgene plasmid #141671 | TFORF0718 | depositor partial sequence | sequence record 277151 | Barcode
ATTCCCAGATAGTCGCTTTGAGCA
